>Addgene plasmid #152452 | pGBW-m4133911 | depositor full sequence | sequence record 295464 | Full Sequence
CACCATGAAATTCTTAGTGTTTCTTGGGATCATTACAACGGTCGCAGCTTTTCATCAGGAATGCAGCCTA
CAATCGTGTACCCAGCACCAGCCGTACGTTGTGGACGATCCTTGCCCCATCCACTTCTATTCTAAGTGGT
ACATACGGGTAGGCGCGAGGAAGAGTGCACCACTCATTGAGTTGTGTGTGGACGAGGCCGGTTCAAAATC
CCCAATCCAGTATATAGATATTGGAAATTACACTGTCTCCTGTCTGCCCTTCACCATCAACTGCCAAGAA
CCTAAGCTGGGAAGCCTCGTTGTGAGATGCTCTTTTTATGAGGATTTTCTTGAATACCACGACGTCCGTG
TGGTTCTGGACTTCATTGAAAACCTTTACTTTCAGTCGGGACGGCGAATCCCGGGGCTGATAAATCCCTG
GAAAAGGAGATGGAAGAAGAACTTTATTGCAGTGTCTGCGGCTAACCGGTTCAAAAAGATCAGTTCAAGC
GGCGCCCTAGATTACGACATTCCTACGACCGCCTCCGAGAATCTCTATTTCCAGGGTGAATTTGGCTTGG
CACAACATGACGAGGCCGTCGATAACAAGTTTAATAAAGAACAGCAGAACGCTTTCTATGAGATCCTTCA
CTTACCAAATCTGAACGAAGAGCAACGCAACGCTTTCATTCAGAGCCTGAAAGACGATCCCTCGCAGTCT
GCAAATCTCCTGGCCGAAGCCAAGAAGCTGAATGACGCACAGGCTCCAAAAGTTGATAACAAGTTTAACA
AGGAGCAGCAGAATGCTTTCTACGAGATATTGCACCTTCCTAATCTGAATGAGGAACAAAGAAATGCATT
TATCCAGTCCCTAAAAGACGATCCATCACAGAGTGCCAACCTGCTTGCGGAAGCCAAAAAGCTCAATGAT
GCCCAGGCCCCGAAAGTAGACGCGAACCATCAATAAGCTAGCTTGACTGACTGAGATACAGCGTACCTTC
AGCTCACAGACATGATAAGATACATTGATGAGTTTGGACAAACCACAACTAGAATGCAGTGAAAAAAATG
CTTTATTTGTGAAATTTGTGATGCTATTGCTTTATTTGTAACCATTATAAGCTGCAATAAACAAGTTAAC
AACAACAATTGCATTCATTTTATGTTTCAGGTTCAGGGGGAGGTGTGGGAGGTTTTTTAAAGCAAGTAAA
ACCTCTACAAATGTGGTATTGGCCCATCTCTATCGGTATCGTAGCATAACCCCTTGGGGCCTCTAAACGG
GTCTTGAGGGGTTTTTTGTGCCCCTCGGGCCGGATTGCTATCTACCGGCATTGGCGCAGAAAAAAATGCC
TGATGCGACGCTGCGCGTCTTATACTCCCACATATGCCAGATTCAGCAACGGATACGGCTTCCCCAACTT
GCCCACTTCCATACGTGTCCTCCTTACCAGAAATTTATCCTTAAGGTCGTCAGCTATCCTGCAGGCGATC
TCTCGATTTCGATCAAGACATTCCTTTAATGGTCTTTTCTGGACACCACTAGGGGTCAGAAGTAGTTCAT
CAAACTTTCTTCCCTCCCTAATCTCATTGGTTACCTTGGGCTATCGAAACTTAATTAACCAGTCAAGTCA
GCTACTTGGCGAGATCGACTTGTCTGGGTTTCGACTACGCTCAGAATTGCGTCAGTCAAGTTCGATCTGG
TCCTTGCTATTGCACCCGTTCTCCGATTACGAGTTTCATTTAAATCATGTGAGCAAAAGGCCAGCAAAAG
GCCAGGAACCGTAAAAAGGCCGCGTTGCTGGCGTTTTTCCATAGGCTCCGCCCCCCTGACGAGCATCACA
AAAATCGACGCTCAAGTCAGAGGTGGCGAAACCCGACAGGACTATAAAGATACCAGGCGTTTCCCCCTGG
AAGCTCCCTCGTGCGCTCTCCTGTTCCGACCCTGCCGCTTACCGGATACCTGTCCGCCTTTCTCCCTTCG
GGAAGCGTGGCGCTTTCTCATAGCTCACGCTGTAGGTATCTCAGTTCGGTGTAGGTCGTTCGCTCCAAGC
TGGGCTGTGTGCACGAACCCCCCGTTCAGCCCGACCGCTGCGCCTTATCCGGTAACTATCGTCTTGAGTC
CAACCCGGTAAGACACGACTTATCGCCACTGGCAGCAGCCACTGGTAACAGGATTAGCAGAGCGAGGTAT
GTAGGCGGTGCTACAGAGTTCTTGAAGTGGTGGCCTAACTACGGCTACACTAGAAGAACAGTATTTGGTA
TCTGCGCTCTGCTGAAGCCAGTTACCTTCGGAAAAAGAGTTGGTAGCTCTTGATCCGGCAAACAAACCAC
CGCTGGTAGCGGTGGTTTTTTTGTTTGCAAGCAGCAGATTACGCGCAGAAAAAAAGGATCTCAAGAAGAT
CCTTTGATCTTTTCTACGGGGTCTGACGCTCAGTGGAACGAAAACTCACGTTAAGGGATTTTGGTCATGA
GATTATCAAAAAGGATCTTCACCTAGATCCTTTTAAATTAAAAATGAAGTTTTAAATCAATCTAAAGTAT
ATATGAGTAAACTTGGTCTGACAGTTACCAATGCTTAATCAGTGAGGCACCTATCTCAGCGATCTGTCTA
TTTCGTTCATCCATAGTTGCATTTAAATTTCCGAACTCTCCAAGGCCCTCGTCGGAAAATCTTCAAACCT
TTCGTCCGATCCATCTTGCAGGCTACCTCTCGAACGAACTATCGCAAGTCTCTTGGCCGGCCTTGCGCCT
TGGCTATTGCTTGGCAGCGCCTATCGCCAGGTATTACTCCAATCCCGAATATCCGAGATCGGGATCACCC
GAGAGAAGTTCAACCTACATCCTCAATCCCGATCTATCCGAGATCCGAGGAATATCGAAATCGGGGCGCG
CCTGGTGTACCGAGAACGATCCTCTCAGTGCGAGTCTCGACGATCCATATCGTTGCTTGGCAGTCAGCCA
GTCGGAATCCAGCTTGGGACCCAGGAAGTCCAATCGTCAGATATTGTACTCAAGCCTGGTCACGGCAGCG
TACCGATCTGTTTAAACCTAGATATTGATAGTCTGATCGGTCAACGTATAATCGAGTCCTAGCTTTTGCA
AACATCTATCAAGAGACAGGATCAGCAGGAGGCTTTCGCATGAGTATTCAACATTTCCGTGTCGCCCTTA
TTCCCTTTTTTGCGGCATTTTGCCTTCCTGTTTTTGCTCACCCAGAAACGCTGGTGAAAGTAAAAGATGC
TGAAGATCAGTTGGGTGCGCGAGTGGGTTACATCGAACTGGATCTCAACAGCGGTAAGATCCTTGAGAGT
TTTCGCCCCGAAGAACGCTTTCCAATGATGAGCACTTTTAAAGTTCTGCTATGTGGCGCGGTATTATCCC
GTATTGACGCCGGGCAAGAGCAACTCGGTCGCCGCATACACTATTCTCAGAATGACTTGGTTGAGTATTC
ACCAGTCACAGAAAAGCATCTTACGGATGGCATGACAGTAAGAGAATTATGCAGTGCTGCCATAACCATG
AGTGATAACACTGCGGCCAACTTACTTCTGACAACGATTGGAGGACCGAAGGAGCTAACCGCTTTTTTGC
ACAACATGGGGGATCATGTAACTCGCCTTGATCGTTGGGAACCGGAGCTGAATGAAGCCATACCAAACGA
CGAGCGTGACACCACGATGCCTGTAGCAATGGCAACAACCTTGCGTAAACTATTAACTGGCGAACTACTT
ACTCTAGCTTCCCGGCAACAGTTGATAGACTGGATGGAGGCGGATAAAGTTGCAGGACCACTTCTGCGCT
CGGCCCTTCCGGCTGGCTGGTTTATTGCTGATAAATCTGGAGCCGGTGAGCGTGGGTCTCGCGGTATCAT
TGCAGCACTGGGGCCAGATGGTAAGCCCTCCCGTATCGTAGTTATCTACACGACGGGGAGTCAGGCAACT
ATGGATGAACGAAATAGACAGATCGCTGAGATAGGTGCCTCACTGATTAAGCATTGGTAACCGATTCTAG
GTGCATTGGCGCAGAAAAAAATGCCTGATGCGACGCTGCGCGTCTTATACTCCCACATATGCCAGATTCA
GCAACGGATACGGCTTCCCCAACTTGCCCACTTCCATACGTGTCCTCCTTACCAGAAATTTATCCTTAAG
ATCCCGAATCGTTTAAACTCGACTCTGGCTCTATCGAATCTCCGTCGTTTCGAGCTTACGCGAACAGCCG
TGGCGCTCATTTGCTCGTCGGGCATCGAATCTCGTCAGCTATCGTCAGCTTACCTTTTTGGCAGCGATCG
CGGCTCCCGACATCTTGGACCATTAGCTCCACAGGTATCTTCTTCCCTCTAGTGGTCATAACAGCAGCTT
CAGCTACCTCTCAATTCAAAAAACCCCTCAAGACCCGTTTAGAGGCCCCAAGGGGTTATGCTATCAATCG
TTGCGTTACACACACAAAAAACCAACACACATCCATCTTCGATGGATAGCGATTTTATTATCTAACTGCT
GATCGAGTGTAGCCAGATCTAGTAATCAATTACGGGGTCATTAGTTCATAGCCCATATATGGAGTTCCGC
GTTACATAACTTACGGTAAATGGCCCGCCTGGCTGACCGCCCAACGACCCCCGCCCATTGACGTCAATAA
TGACGTATGTTCCCATAGTAACGCCAATAGGGACTTTCCATTGACGTCAATGGGTGGAGTATTTACGGTA
AACTGCCCACTTGGCAGTACATCAAGTGTATCATATGCCAAGTACGCCCCCTATTGACGTCAATGACGGT
AAATGGCCCGCCTGGCATTATGCCCAGTACATGACCTTATGGGACTTTCCTACTTGGCAGTACATCTACG
TATTAGTCATCGCTATTACCATGCTGATGCGGTTTTGGCAGTACATCAATGGGCGTGGATAGCGGTTTGA
CTCACGGGGATTTCCAAGTCTCCACCCCATTGACGTCAATGGGAGTTTGTTTTGGCACCAAAATCAACGG
GACTTTCCAAAATGTCGTAACAACTCCGCCCCATTGACGCAAATGGGCGGTAGGCGTGTACGGTGGGAGG
TCTATATAAGCAGAGCTGGTTTAGTGAACCGTCAGATCAGATCTTTGTCGATCCTACCATCCACTCGACA
CACCCGCCAGCGGCCGC
Features (pLannotate 1.2.2; 18 found; start..end, strand, type, name):
      5..367     +  CDS            NS8_SARS2: Experimental evidence at protein level: Swiss-Prot protein existence level 1. Plays a role in modulating host immune response (PubMed:31986261). Binds to IL17RA receptor, leading to IL17 pathway activation and an increased secretion of pro-inflammatory factors. Contributes to cytokine storm during COVID-19 infection. From Severe acute respiratory syndrome coronavirus 2 (2019-nCoV) (SARS-CoV-2).
    422..499     +  CDS            MYLK2 (fragment): MYLK2_HUMAN - Experimental evidence at protein level: Swiss-Prot protein existence level 1. Implicated in the level of global muscle contraction and cardiac function. Phosphorylates a specific serine in the N-terminus of a myosin light chain. From Homo sapiens (Human).
    581..931     +  CDS            spa (fragment): SPA_STAAU - Experimental evidence at protein level: Swiss-Prot protein existence level 1. Plays a role in the inhibition of the host innate and adaptive immune responses. Possesses five immunoglobulin-binding domains that capture both the fragment crystallizable region (Fc region) and the Fab region (part of Ig that identifies antigen) of immunoglobulins (By similarity). In turn, Staphylococcus aureus is protected from phagocytic killing via inhibition of Ig Fc region. In addition, the host elicited B-cell response is prevented due to a decrease of antibody-secreting cell proliferation that en
    996..1117    -  polyA_signal   SV40 poly(A) signal: SV40 polyadenylation signal
   1140..1209    -  CDS            large T antigen (fragment): large T antigen from SV40 (simian virus 40)
   1232..1278    +  terminator     T7 terminator: transcription terminator for bacteriophage T7 RNA polymerase
   1308..1444    +  terminator     rrnG terminator: transcription terminator from the E. coli ribosomal RNA rrnG operon (Albrechtsen et al., 1991)
   1489..1560    +  misc_feature   3' β-globin insulator: insulator downstream of the human β-globin locus (Farrell et al., 2002)
   1786..2374    -  rep_origin     ori: high-copy-number ColE1/pMB1/pBR322/pUC origin of replication
   2546..2610    -  CDS            bla(M) (fragment): β-lactamase lacking the signal sequence; bla(M); allows cytosolic expression of β-lactamase
   3120..3980    +  CDS            AmpR: β-lactamase; bla; confers resistance to ampicillin, carbenicillin, and related antibiotics
   3993..4129    +  terminator     rrnG terminator: transcription terminator from the E. coli ribosomal RNA rrnG operon (Albrechtsen et al., 1991)
   4281..4352    +  misc_feature   5' β-globin insulator: insulator upstream of the human β-globin locus (Farrell et al., 2002)
   4357..4403    -  terminator     T7 terminator: transcription terminator for bacteriophage T7 RNA polymerase
   4421..4469    -  polyA_signal   poly(A) signal: synthetic polyadenylation signal
   4550..4853    +  enhancer       CMV enhancer: human cytomegalovirus immediate early enhancer
   4926..4943    -  promoter       CMV promoter (fragment): human cytomegalovirus (CMV) immediate early promoter
   5006..5057    +  promoter       CMVd2 promoter: truncated human cytomegalovirus (CMV) immediate early promoter that yields moderately reduced expression relative to the full-length promoter
