[The description below was written by a language model from this plasmid's Addgene catalogue record and pLannotate feature annotations shown in this document.]
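Description:
pGBW-m4133911 is a mammalian expression plasmid built on the pTwist_CMV_6 backbone for producing the wild-type SARS-CoV-2 ORF8 accessory protein in transfected cells. It is maintained in E. coli through a high-copy ColE1/pUC-type origin and selected with ampicillin via a full-length β-lactamase (AmpR) gene. The bacterial maintenance region is bracketed by rrnG and T7 transcription terminators. Short 5' and 3' β-globin insulator elements, together with an upstream synthetic poly(A) signal, sit at the boundaries of the mammalian cassette, an arrangement that would be expected to limit read-through and interference between modules.

The ORF8 coding sequence lies at the start of the annotated sequence, immediately downstream of the CMV immediate-early enhancer and promoter. The annotation software matches the promoter region to a CMV fragment and a truncated CMVd2 form, whereas the catalogue entry simply lists the promoter as CMV. ORF8 is fused at its C terminus to a backbone-encoded, TEV-cleavable TAP tag. This agrees with the feature table, where the fragments annotated as MYLK2 and staphylococcal protein A downstream of ORF8 likely represent the calmodulin-binding peptide and IgG-binding domains typical of tandem affinity purification tags. The TEV site itself is not separately annotated. Transcripts end at an SV40 polyadenylation signal.

Given the tag, the construct is suited to transient expression of ORF8 in mammalian cells followed by two-step affinity purification, with protease release of the viral protein, for example to study its host binding partners or its reported role in modulating host immune responses. The record does not give a more specific application.
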