Addgene plasmid #152452: pGBW-m4133911
Purpose: Mammalian expression plasmid for SARS-CoV-2 ORF8 protein
Depositing lab: Ginkgo Bioworks & Benjie Chen. Depositing organization: Ginkgo Bioworks.
Backbone
  Vector backbone: pTwist_CMV_6
  Backbone size w/o insert (bp): 4180
  Vector type: Mammalian Expression
Growth in bacteria
  Bacterial resistance: Ampicillin, 100 μg/mL
  Growth temperature: 37°C
  Growth strain: DH5alpha
  Copy number: High Copy
Gene/Insert
  Gene/Insert name: SARS-CoV-2 ORF8 protein
  Species: Severe acute respiratory syndrome coronavirus 2
  Insert size (bp): 359
  Mutation: wt
  Entrez Gene: ORF8 (a.k.a. GU280_gp09)
  Promoter: CMV
  Tag / fusion protein: Cleavable TEV;TapTag (C terminal on backbone)
  Cloning method: Unknown
Resource information
  A portion of this plasmid was derived from a plasmid made by: GinkgoBioworks
Depositor comments: NCBI reference sequence: YP_009724396.1
How to cite: pGBW-m4133911 was a gift from Ginkgo Bioworks & Benjie Chen (Addgene plasmid # 152452 ; http://n2t.net/addgene:152452 ; RRID:Addgene_152452)
